>Addgene plasmid #117326 | pmiRGLO-miR-124-sponge_rev(neg. CTRL) | addgene full sequence | sequence record 230212 | Addgene NGS Result
GAGGATCGAGATCTACCGGGTAGGGGAGGCGCTTTTCCCAAGGCAGTCTGGAGCATGCGCTTTAGCAGCC
CCGCTGGGCACTTGGCGCTACACAAGTGGCCTCTGGCCTCGCACACATTCCACATCCACCGGTAGGCGCC
AACCGGCTCCGTTCTTTGGTGGCCCCTTCGCGCCACCTTCTACTCCTCCCCTAGTCAGGAAGTTCCCCCC
CGCCCCGCAGCTCGCGTCGTGCAGGACGTGACAAATGGAAGTAGCACGTCTCACTAGTCTCGTGCAGATG
GACAGCACCGCTGAGCAATGGAAGCGGGTAGGCCTTTGGGGCAGCGGCCAATAGCAGCTTTGCTCCTTCG
CTTTCTGGGCTCAGAGGCTGGGAAGGGGTGGGTCCGGGGGCGGGCTCAGGGGCGGGCTCAGGGGCGGGGC
GGGCGCCCGAAGGTCCTCCGGAGGCCCGGCATTCTGCACGCTTCAAAAGCGCACGTCTGCCGCGCTGTTC
TCCTCTTCCTCATCTCCGGGCCTTTCGACCTGCAGCCCAAGCTTGGCAATCCGGTACTGTTGGTAAAGCC
ACCATGGAAGATGCCAAAAACATTAAGAAGGGCCCAGCGCCATTCTACCCACTCGAAGACGGGACCGCCG
GCGAGCAGCTGCACAAAGCCATGAAGCGCTACGCCCTGGTGCCCGGCACCATCGCCTTTACCGACGCACA
TATCGAGGTGGACATTACCTACGCCGAGTACTTCGAGATGAGCGTTCGGCTGGCAGAAGCTATGAAGCGC
TATGGGCTGAATACAAACCATCGGATCGTGGTGTGCAGCGAGAATAGCTTGCAGTTCTTCATGCCCGTGT
TGGGTGCCCTGTTCATCGGTGTGGCTGTGGCCCCAGCTAACGACATCTACAACGAGCGCGAGCTGCTGAA
CAGCATGGGCATCAGCCAGCCCACCGTCGTATTCGTGAGCAAGAAAGGGCTGCAAAAGATCCTCAACGTG
CAAAAGAAGCTACCGATCATACAAAAGATCATCATCATGGATAGCAAGACCGACTACCAGGGCTTCCAAA
GCATGTACACCTTCGTGACTTCCCATTTGCCACCCGGCTTCAACGAGTACGACTTCGTGCCCGAGAGCTT
CGACCGGGACAAAACCATCGCCCTGATCATGAACAGTAGTGGCAGTACCGGATTGCCCAAGGGCGTAGCC
CTACCGCACCGCACCGCTTGTGTCCGATTCAGTCATGCCCGCGACCCCATCTTCGGCAACCAGATCATCC
CCGACACCGCTATCCTCAGCGTGGTGCCATTTCACCACGGCTTCGGCATGTTCACCACGCTGGGCTACTT
GATCTGCGGCTTTCGGGTCGTGCTCATGTACCGCTTCGAGGAGGAGCTATTCTTGCGCAGCTTGCAAGAC
TATAAGATTCAATCTGCCCTGCTGGTGCCCACACTATTTAGCTTCTTCGCTAAGAGCACTCTCATCGACA
AGTACGACCTAAGCAACTTGCACGAGATCGCCAGCGGCGGGGCGCCGCTCAGCAAGGAGGTAGGTGAGGC
CGTGGCCAAACGCTTCCACCTACCAGGCATCCGCCAGGGCTACGGCCTGACAGAAACAACCAGCGCCATT
CTGATCACCCCCGAAGGGGACGACAAGCCTGGCGCAGTAGGCAAGGTGGTGCCCTTCTTCGAGGCTAAGG
TGGTGGACTTGGACACCGGTAAGACACTGGGTGTGAACCAGCGCGGCGAGCTGTGCGTCCGTGGCCCCAT
GATCATGAGCGGCTACGTTAACAACCCCGAGGCTACAAACGCTCTCATCGACAAGGACGGCTGGCTGCAC
AGCGGCGACATCGCCTACTGGGACGAGGACGAGCACTTCTTCATCGTGGACCGGCTGAAGAGCCTGATCA
AATACAAGGGCTACCAGGTAGCCCCAGCCGAACTGGAGAGCATCCTGCTGCAACACCCCAACATCTTCGA
CGCCGGGGTCGCCGGCCTGCCCGACGACGATGCCGGCGAGCTGCCCGCCGCAGTCGTCGTGCTGGAACAC
GGTAAAACCATGACCGAGAAGGAGATCGTGGACTATGTGGCCAGCCAGGTTACAACCGCCAAGAAGCTGC
GCGGTGGTGTTGTGTTCGTGGACGAGGTGCCTAAAGGACTGACCGGCAAGTTGGACGCCCGCAAGATCCG
CGAGATTCTCATTAAGGCCAAGAAGGGCGGCAAGATCGCCGTGTAATTCTAGTTGTTTAAACGAGTCCCT
CGACGAATTCCTACTGTCGACTAAGGCACATTTGAATGCCATTTGATTTTATTTACGAAATAAGGCACCT
TTGAATGCCATTGATTGGAGTTTTGGAGTTAAGGCACTTTTGAATGCCATTTTGGATTAGAAAGGATTTA
AGGCACCGTTGAATGCCTCTAGACATATCAGTGACGGTTCCATCGGAGTCGACCTGCAGGCATGCAAGCT
GATCCGGCTGCTAACAAAGCCCGAAAGGAAGCTGAGTTGGCTGCTGCCACCGCTGAGCAATAACTAGCAT
AACCCCTTGGGGCGGCCGCTTCGAGCAGACATGATAAGATACATTGATGAGTTTGGACAAACCACAACTA
GAATGCAGTGAAAAAAATGCTTTATTTGTGAAATTTGTGATGCTATTGCTTTATTTGTAACCATTATAAG
CTGCAATAAACAAGTTAACAACAACAATTGCATTCATTTTATGTTTCAGGTTCAGGGGGAGATGTGGGAG
GTTTTTTTAAGCAAGTAAAACCTCTACAAATGTGGTAAAATCGAATTTTAACAAAATATTAACGCTTACA
ATTTCCTGATGCGGTATTTTCTCCTTACGCATCTGTGCGGTATTTCACACCGCATACGCGGATCTGCGCA
GCACCATGGCCTGAAATAACCTCTGAAAGAGGAACTTGGTTAGGTACCTTCTGAGGCGGAAAGAACCAGC
TGTGGAATGTGTGTCAGTTAGGGTGTGGAAAGTCCCCAGGCTCCCCAGCAGGCAGAAGTATGCAAAGCAT
GCATCTCAATTAGTCAGCAACCAGGTGTGGAAAGTCCCCAGGCTCCCCAGCAGGCAGAAGTATGCAAAGC
ATGCATCTCAATTAGTCAGCAACCATAGTCCCGCCCCTAACTCCGCCCATCCCGCCCCTAACTCCGCCCA
GTTCCGCCCATTCTCCGCCCCATGGCTGACTAATTTTTTTTATTTATGCAGAGGCCGAGGCCGCCTCGGC
CTCTGAGCTATTCCAGAAGTAGTGAGGAGGCTTTTTTGGAGGCCTAGGCTTTTGCAAAAAGCTTGATTCT
TCTGACACAACAGTCTCGAACCAAAGGCTGGAGCCACCATGGCTTCCAAGGTGTACGACCCCGAGCAACG
CAAACGCATGATCACTGGGCCTCAGTGGTGGGCTCGCTGCAAGCAAATGAACGTGCTGGACTCCTTCATC
AACTACTATGATTCCGAGAAGCACGCCGAGAACGCCGTGATTTTTCTGCATGGTAACGCTGCCTCCAGCT
ACCTGTGGAGGCACGTCGTGCCTCACATCGAGCCCGTGGCTAGATGCATCATCCCTGATCTGATCGGAAT
GGGTAAGTCCGGCAAGAGCGGGAATGGCTCATATCGCCTCCTGGATCACTACAAGTACCTCACCGCTTGG
TTCGAGCTGCTGAACCTTCCAAAGAAAATCATCTTTGTGGGCCACGACTGGGGGGCTTGTCTGGCCTTTC
ACTACTCCTACGAGCACCAAGACAAGATCAAGGCCATCGTCCATGCTGAGAGTGTCGTGGACGTGATCGA
GTCCTGGGACGAGTGGCCTGACATCGAGGAGGATATCGCCCTGATCAAGAGCGAAGAGGGCGAGAAAATG
GTGCTTGAGAATAACTTCTTCGTCGAGACCATGCTCCCAAGCAAGATCATGCGGAAACTGGAGCCTGAGG
AGTTCGCTGCCTACCTGGAGCCATTCAAGGAGAAGGGCGAGGTTAGACGGCCTACCCTCTCCTGGCCTCG
CGAGATCCCTCTCGTTAAGGGAGGCAAGCCCGACGTCGTCCAGATTGTCCGCAACTACAACGCCTACCTT
CGGGCCAGCGACGATCTGCCTAAGATGTTCATCGAGTCCGACCCTGGGTTCTTTTCCAACGCTATTGTCG
AGGGAGCTAAGAAGTTCCCTAACACCGAGTTCGTGAAGGTGAAGGGCCTCCACTTCAGCCAGGAGGACGC
TCCAGATGAAATGGGTAAGTACATCAAGAGCTTCGTGGAGCGCGTGCTGAAGAACGAGCAGACCGGTGGT
GGGAGCGGAGGTGGCGGATCAGGTGGCGGAGGCTCCGGAGGGATTGAACAAGATGGATTGCACGCAGGTT
CTCCGGCCGCTTGGGTGGAGAGGCTATTCGGCTATGACTGGGCACAACAGACAATCGGCTGCTCTGATGC
CGCCGTGTTCCGGCTGTCAGCGCAGGGGCGCCCGGTTCTTTTTGTCAAGACCGACCTGTCCGGTGCCCTG
AATGAACTGCAGGACGAGGCAGCGCGGCTATCGTGGCTGGCCACGACGGGCGTTCCTTGCGCAGCTGTGC
TCGACGTTGTCACTGAAGCGGGAAGGGACTGGCTGCTATTGGGCGAAGTGCCGGGGCAGGATCTCCTGTC
ATCTCACCTTGCTCCTGCCGAGAAAGTATCCATCATGGCTGATGCAATGCGGCGGCTGCATACGCTTGAT
CCGGCTACCTGCCCATTCGACCACCAAGCGAAACATCGCATCGAGCGAGCACGTACTCGGATGGAAGCCG
GTCTTGTCGATCAGGATGATCTGGACGAAGAGCATCAGGGGCTCGCGCCAGCCGAACTGTTCGCCAGGCT
CAAGGCGCGCATGCCCGACGGCGAGGATCTCGTCGTGACCCATGGCGATGCCTGCTTGCCGAATATCATG
GTGGAAAATGGCCGCTTTTCTGGATTCATCGACTGTGGCCGGCTGGGTGTGGCGGACCGCTATCAGGACA
TAGCGTTGGCTACCCGTGATATTGCTGAAGAGCTTGGCGGCGAATGGGCTGACCGCTTCCTCGTGCTTTA
CGGTATCGCCGCTCCCGATTCGCAGCGCATCGCCTTCTATCGCCTTCTTGACGAGTTCTTCTGAGCGGGA
CTCTGGGGTTCGAAATGACCGACCAAGCGACGCCCAACCTGCCATCACGATGGCCGCAATAAAATATCTT
TATTTTCATTACATCTGTGTGTTGGTTTTTTGTGTGAATCGATAGCGATAAGGATCCTCTTTGCGCTTGC
GTTTTCCCTTGTCCAGATAGCCCAGTAGCTGACATTCATCCGGGGTCAGCACCGTTTCTGCGGACTGGCT
TTCTACGTAATGGTTTCTTAGACGTCAGGTGGCACTTTTCGGGGAAATGTGCGCGGAACCCCTATTTGTT
TATTTTTCTAAATACATTCAAATATGTATCCGCTCATGAGACAATAACCCTGATAAATGCTTCAATAATA
TTGAAAAAGGAAGAGTATGAGTATTCAACATTTCCGTGTCGCCCTTATTCCCTTTTTTGCGGCATTTTGC
CTTCCTGTTTTTGCTCACCCAGAAACGCTGGTGAAAGTAAAAGATGCTGAAGATCAGTTGGGTGCACGAG
TGGGTTACATCGAACTGGATCTCAACAGCGGTAAGATCCTTGAGAGTTTTCGCCCCGAAGAACGTTTTCC
AATGATGAGCACTTTCAAAGTTCTGCTATGTGGCGCGGTATTATCCCGTATTGACGCCGGGCAAGAGCAA
CTCGGTCGCCGCATACACTATTCTCAGAATGACTTGGTTGAGTACTCACCAGTCACAGAAAAGCATCTTA
CGGATGGCATGACAGTAAGAGAATTATGCAGTGCTGCCATAACCATGAGTGATAACACTGCGGCCAACTT
ACTTCTGACAACTATCGGAGGACCGAAGGAGCTAACCGCTTTTTTGCACAACATGGGGGATCATGTAACT
CGCCTTGATCGTTGGGAACCGGAGCTGAATGAAGCCATACCAAACGACGAGCGTGACACCACGATGCCTG
TAGCAATGGCAACAACGTTGCGCAAACTATTAACTGGCGAACTACTTACTCTAGCTTCCCGGCAACAATT
AATAGACTGGATGGAGGCGGATAAAGTTGCAGGACCACTTCTGCGCTCGGCCCTTCCGGCTGGCTGGTTT
ATTGCTGATAAATCTGGAGCCGGTGAGCGTGGGTCTCGCGGTATCATTGCAGCACTGGGGCCAGATGGTA
AGCCCTCCCGTATCGTAGTTATCTACACGACGGGGAGTCAGGCAACTATGGATGAACGAAATAGACAGAT
CGCTGAGATAGGTGCCTCACTGATTAAGCATTGGTAATTCGAAATGACCGACCAAGCGACGCCCAACCGG
TATCAGCTCACTCAAAGGCGGTAATACGGTTATCCACAGAATCAGGGGATAACGCAGGAAAGAACATGTG
AGCAAAAGGCCAGCAAAAGGCCAGGAACCGTAAAAAGGCCGCGTTGCTGGCGTTTTTCCATAGGCTCCGC
CCCCCTGACGAGCATCACAAAAATCGACGCTCAAGTCAGAGGTGGCGAAACCCGACAGGACTATAAAGAT
ACCAGGCGTTTCCCCCTGGAAGCTCCCTCGTGCGCTCTCCTGTTCCGACCCTGCCGCTTACCGGATACCT
GTCCGCCTTTCTCCCTTCGGGAAGCGTGGCGCTTTCTCATAGCTCACGCTGTAGGTATCTCAGTTCGGTG
TAGGTCGTTCGCTCCAAGCTGGGCTGTGTGCACGAACCCCCCGTTCAGCCCGACCGCTGCGCCTTATCCG
GTAACTATCGTCTTGAGTCCAACCCGGTAAGACACGACTTATCGCCACTGGCAGCAGCCACTGGTAACAG
GATTAGCAGAGCGAGGTATGTAGGCGGTGCTACAGAGTTCTTGAAGTGGTGGCCTAACTACGGCTACACT
AGAAGGACAGTATTTGGTATCTGCGCTCTGCTGAAGCCAGTTACCTTCGGAAAAAGAGTTGGTAGCTCTT
GATCCGGCAAACAAACCACCGCTGGTAGCGGTGGTTTTTTTGTTTGCAAGCAGCAGATTACGCGCAGAAA
AAAAGGATTTCAAGAAGATCCTTTGATCTTTTCTACGGGGTCTGACGCTCAGTGGAACGAAAACTCACGT
TAAGGGATTTTGGTCATGAGATTATCAAAAAGGATCTTCACCTAGATCCTTTTATAGTCCGGAAATACAG
GAACGCACGCTGGATGGCCCTTCGCTGGGATGGTGAAACCATGAAAAATGGCAGCTTCAGTGGATTAAGT
GGGGGTAATGTGGCCTGTACCCTCTGGTTGCATAGGTATTCATACGGTTAAAATTTATCAGGCGCGATTG
CGGCAGTTTTTCGGGTGGTTTGTTGCCATTTTTACCTGTCTGCTGCCGTGATCGCGCTGAACGCGTTTTA
GCGGTGCGTACAATTAAGGGATTATGGTAAATCCACTTACTGTCTGCCCTCGTAGCCATCGAGATAAACC
GCAGTACTCCGGCCACGATGCGTCCGGCGTA
Features (pLannotate 1.2.2; 18 found; start..end, strand, type, name):
     18..517     +  promoter       PGK promoter: mouse phosphoglycerate kinase 1 promoter
    564..2216    +  CDS            luciferase: firefly luciferase synthetic luc2 version of the luciferase gene
   2426..2450    +  misc_feature   MCS (fragment): pUC18/19 multiple cloning site
   2457..2506    +  CDS            SET1 (fragment): solubility-enhancement tag derived from T7 phage gene 10B
   2514..2533    +  terminator     T7 terminator (fragment): transcription terminator for bacteriophage T7 RNA polymerase
   2555..2676    -  polyA_signal   SV40 poly(A) signal: SV40 polyadenylation signal
   2699..2767    -  CDS            large T antigen (fragment): large T antigen from SV40 (simian virus 40)
   2772..2804    +  rep_origin     M13 ori (fragment): M13 bacteriophage origin of replication; arrow indicates direction of (+) strand synthesis
   2805..2856    -  misc_feature   bom (fragment): basis of mobility region from pBR322
   2921..3278    +  promoter       SV40 promoter: SV40 enhancer and early promoter
   3329..4261    +  CDS            hRluc: Renilla luciferase human codon-optimized
   4312..5104    +  CDS            NeoR/KanR (fragment): aminoglycoside phosphotransferase from Tn5; aph(3')-II (or nptII); confers resistance to neomycin, kanamycin, and G418 (Geneticin®)
   5168..5216    +  polyA_signal   poly(A) signal: synthetic polyadenylation signal
   5237..5329    -  CDS            tnpA (fragment): TN5P_ECOLX - Also known as tnp. Experimental evidence at protein level: Swiss-Prot protein existence level 1. Mediates transposition of transposon Tn5 by a 'cut and paste' mechanism. First, the monomeric transposase binds the 19 bp inverted DNA repeats flanking the transposon. Then, dimerization of the DNA- bound transposase creates a synaptic DNA complex. After nicking of the first DNA strand, excision of the transposon proceeds through a series of intermediates. The transposase then mediates the insertion of the transposon at a new site by strand transfer. The activity of the wild- type tran
   5372..5476    +  promoter       AmpR promoter: bla
   5477..6337    +  CDS            AmpR: β-lactamase; bla; confers resistance to ampicillin, carbenicillin, and related antibiotics
   6495..7083    -  rep_origin     ori: high-copy-number ColE1/pMB1/pBR322/pUC origin of replication
   7199..7482    +  misc_feature   cer region: ColE1-derived recombination site that helps to maintain plasmids as monomers
