[The description below was written by a language model from this plasmid's Addgene catalogue record and pLannotate feature annotations shown in this document.]
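Description:
pmiRGLO-miR-124-sponge_rev(neg. CTRL) is a mammalian dual-luciferase reporter plasmid built on the Promega pmiRGLO backbone, with a sequenced length of about 7.5 kb. It is maintained in E. coli as a high-copy plasmid through a ColE1/pUC-type origin and an ampicillin resistance gene (β-lactamase with its own promoter). A ColE1 cer site is also annotated, which helps keep the plasmid monomeric. For mammalian cells, the record lists neomycin (G418) selection.

The reporter unit consists of the mouse PGK-1 promoter driving the synthetic firefly luciferase gene luc2. A 190 bp synthetic insert lies downstream of this coding sequence, in the 3′ untranslated region between luc2 and the SV40 polyadenylation signal. It was cloned between the NheI and XbaI sites, both of which were destroyed in the process. The insert is a miR-124 sponge placed in reverse orientation, so the transcript should not present functional miR-124 binding sites, and firefly luciferase output is expected to be insensitive to miR-124. The feature table does not annotate the insert itself; the unannotated gap after luc2 is where it would sit.

A second cassette uses the SV40 enhancer/early promoter to express human codon-optimized Renilla luciferase, followed closely by a Tn5 aminoglycoside phosphotransferase (NeoR) coding region and a synthetic poly(A) signal. Renilla activity serves as the internal normalization control for transfection efficiency. Several short fragment annotations (T7 terminator, SET1, large T antigen, M13 ori, bom, tnpA) appear to be backbone remnants or partial matches rather than functional parts.

The plasmid serves as the negative control for miR-124 binding in dual-luciferase assays, presumably for comparison with a forward-orientation sponge reporter.
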