Addgene plasmid #117326: pmiRGLO-miR-124-sponge_rev(neg. CTRL)
Purpose: Dual luciferase assay negative control for miR-124 binding
Depositing lab: Volker Busskamp. Depositing organization: Technische Universitaet Dresden. Publication: Combined Experimental and System-Level Analyses Reveal the Complex Regulatory Network of miR-124 during Human Neurogenesis. Kutsche LK, Gysi DM, Fallmann J, Lenk K, Petri R, Swiersy A, Klapper SD, Pircs K, Khattak S, Stadler PF, Jakobsson J, Nowick K, Busskamp V. Cell Syst. 2018 Sep 28. pii: S2405-4712(18)30358-2. doi: 10.1016/j.cels.2018.08.011. PubMed 30292704.
Backbone
  Vector backbone: pmiRGLO
  Backbone manufacturer: Promega
  Backbone size w/o insert (bp): 7334
  Vector type: Mammalian Expression, Luciferase
  Selectable markers: Neomycin (select with G418)
Growth in bacteria
  Bacterial resistance: Ampicillin, 100 μg/mL
  Growth temperature: 37°C
  Growth strain: DH5alpha
  Copy number: High Copy
Gene/Insert
  Gene/Insert name: reverse miR-124 sponge
  Species: Synthetic
  Insert size (bp): 190
  Promoter: Murine PGK-1
  Tag / fusion protein: luciferase (N terminal on backbone)
  Cloning method: Restriction Enzyme; 5′ cloning site NheI (destroyed during cloning); 3′ cloning site XbaI (destroyed during cloning)
  Sequencing primers: 5′ Fluc-F1 (AGAAGCTGCGCGGTGGTGTTGTG); 3′ T7terminal
Terms and licenses: Academic/Nonprofit Terms; Industry Terms: Not Available to Industry
How to cite: pmiRGLO-miR-124-sponge_rev(neg. CTRL) was a gift from Volker Busskamp (Addgene plasmid # 117326 ; http://n2t.net/addgene:117326 ; RRID:Addgene_117326)
